>Addgene plasmid #191776 | pICSL1P1_crU626 | addgene full sequence | sequence record 377107 | Addgene NGS Result
CTGTGAAGACAATGCCGAATTCGGATCCGGAGTTTTTGTATCTTGTTTCATAGTTTGTCCCAGGATTAGA
ATGATTAGGCATCGAACCTTCAAGAATTTGATTGAATAAAACATCTTCATTCTTAAGATATGAAGATAAT
CTTCAAAAGGCCCCTGGGAATCTGAAAGAAGAGAAGCAGGCCCATTTATATGGGAAAGAACAATAGTATT
TCTTATATAGGCCCATTTAAGTTGAAAACAATCTTCAAAAGTCCCACATCGCTTAGATAAGAAAACGAAG
CTGAGTTTATATACAGCTAGAGTCGAAGTAGTGATTGAAATTACTGATGAGTCCGTGAGGACGAAACGAG
TAAGCTCGTCTAATTTCTACTAAGTGTAGATTGAGACCCAATACGCAAACCGCCTCTCCCCGCGCGTTGG
CCGATTCATTAATGCAGCTGGCACGACAGGTTTCCCGACTGGAAAGCGGGCAGTGAGCGCAACGCAATTA
ATGTGAGTTAGCTCACTCATTAGGCACCCCAGGCTTTACACTTTATGCTTCCGGCTCGTATGTTGTGTGG
AATTGTGAGCGGATAACAATTTCACACATACTAGAGAAAGAGGAGAAATACTAGATGGCTTCCTCCGAGG
ACGTTATCAAAGAGTTCATGCGTTTCAAAGTTCGTATGGAAGGTTCCGTTAACGGTCACGAGTTCGAAAT
CGAAGGTGAAGGTGAAGGTCGTCCGTACGAAGGTACCCAGACCGCTAAACTGAAAGTTACCAAAGGTGGT
CCGCTGCCGTTCGCTTGGGACATCCTGTCCCCGCAGTTCCAGTACGGTTCCAAAGCTTACGTTAAACACC
CGGCTGACATCCCGGACTACCTGAAACTGTCCTTCCCGGAAGGTTTCAAATGGGAACGTGTTATGAACTT
CGAGGACGGTGGTGTTGTTACCGTTACCCAGGACTCCTCCCTGCAAGACGGTGAGTTCATCTACAAAGTT
AAACTGCGTGGTACCAACTTCCCGTCCGACGGTCCGGTTATGCAGAAAAAAACCATGGGTTGGGAAGCTT
CCACCGAACGTATGTACCCGGAGGACGGTGCTCTGAAAGGTGAAATCAAAATGCGTCTGAAACTGAAAGA
CGGTGGTCACTACGACGCTGAAGTTAAAACCACCTACATGGCTAAAAAACCGGTTCAGCTGCCGGGTGCT
TACAAAACCGACATCAAACTGGACATCACCTCCCACAACGAGGACTACACCATCGTTGAACAGTACGAAC
GTGCTGAAGGTCGTCACTCCACCGGTGCTTAATAACGCTGATAGTGCTAGTGTAGATCGCTACTAGAGCC
AGGCATCAAATAAAACGAAAGGCTCAGTCGAAAGACTGGGCCTTTCGTTTTATCTGTTGTTTGTCGGTGA
ACGCTCTCTACTAGAGTCACACTGGCTCACCTTCGGGTGGGCCTTTCTGCGTTTATAGGTCTCAGGCCGG
CATGGTCCCAGCCTCCTCGCTGGCGCCGGCTGGGCAACATGCTTCGGCATGGCGAATGGGACTTTTTTTG
CAAAATTTTCCAGATCGATTTCTTCTTCCTCTGTTCTTCGGCGTTCAATTTCTGGGGTTTTCTCTTCGTT
TTCTGTAACTGAAACCTAAAATTCGCTGCAATTGTCTTCTGCACGAAGTGGTTTAAACTATCAGTGTTTG
ACAGGATATATTGGCGGGTAAACCTAAGAGAAAAGAGCGTTTATTAGAATAATCGGATATTTAAAAGGGC
GTGAAAAGGTTTATCCGTTCGTCCATTTGTATGTGCATGCCAACCACAGGGTTCCCCAGATCAGGCGCTG
GCTGCTGAACCCCCAGCCGGAACTGACCCCACAAGGCCCTAGCGTTTGCAATGCACCAGGTCATCATTGA
CCCAGGCGTGTTCCACCAGGCCGCTGCCTCGCAACTCTTCGCAGGCTTCGCCGACCTGCTCGCGCCACTT
CTTCACGCGGGTGGAATCCGATCCGCACATGAGGCGGAAGGTTTCCAGCTTGAGCGGGTACGGCTCCCGG
TGCGAGCTGAAATAGTCGAACATCCGTCGGGCCGTCGGCGACAGCTTGCGGTACTTCTCCCATATGAATT
TCGTGTAGTGGTCGCCAGCAAACAGCACGACGATTTCCTCGTCGATCAGGACCTGGCAACGGGACGTTTT
CTTGCCACGGTCCAGGACGCGGAAGCGGTGCAGCAGCGACACCGATTCCAGGTGCCCAACGCGGTCGGAC
GTGAAGCCCATCGCCGTCGCCTGTAGGCGCGACAGGCATTCCTCGGCCTTCGTGTAATACCGGCCATTGA
TCGACCAGCCCAGGTCCTGGCAAAGCTCGTAGAACGTGAAGGTGATCGGCTCGCCGATAGGGGTGCGCTT
CGCGTACTCCAACACCTGCTGCCACACCAGTTCGTCATCGTCGGCCCGCAGCTCGACGCCGGTGTAGGTG
ATCTTCACGTCCTTGTTGACGTGGAAAATGACCTTGTTTTGCAGCGCCTCGCGCGGGATTTTCTTGTTGC
GCGTGGTGAACAGGGCAGAGCGGGCCGTGTCGTTTGGCATCGCTCGCATCGTGTCCGGCCACGGCGCAAT
ATCGAACAAGGAAAGCTGCATTTCCTTGATCTGCTGCTTCGTGTGTTTCAGCAACGCGGCCTGCTTGGCC
TCGCTGACCTGTTTTGCCAGGTCCTCGCCGGCGGTTTTTCGCTTCTTGGTCGTCATAGTTCCTCGCGTGT
CGATGGTCATCGACTTCGCCAAACCTGCCGCCTCCTGTTCAAGACGACGCGAACGCTCCACGGCGGCCGA
TGGCGCGGGCAGGGCAGGGGGAGCCAGTTGCACGCTGTCGCGCTCGATCTTGGCCGTAGCTTGCTGGACC
ATCGAGCCGACGGACTGGAAGGTTTCGCGGGGCGCACGCATGACGGTGCGGCTTGCGATGGTTTCGGCAT
CCTCGGCGGAAAACCCCGCGTCGATCAGTTCTTGCCTGTATGCCTTCCGGTCAAACGTCCGATTCATTCA
CCCTCCTTGCGGGATTGCCCCGACTCACGCCGGGGCAATGTGCCCTTATTCCTGATTTGACCCGCCTGGT
GCCTTGGTGTCCAGATAATCCACCTTATCGGCAATGAAGTCGGTCCCGTAGACCGTCTGGCCGTCCTTCT
CGTACTTGGTATTCCGAATCTTGCCCTGCACGAATACCAGCGACCCCTTGCCCAAATACTTGCCGTGGGC
CTCGGCCTGAGAGCCAAAACACTTGATGCGGAAGAAGTCGGTGCGCTCCTGCTTGTCGCCGGCATCGTTG
CGCCACATCTAGGATCTGCCAGGAACCGTAAAAAGGCCGCGTTGCTGGCGTTTTTCCATAGGCTCCGCCC
CCCTGACGAGCATCACAAAAATCGACGCTCAAGTCAGAGGTGGCGAAACCCGACAGGACTATAAAGATAC
CAGGCGTTTCCCCCTGGAAGCTCCCTCGTGCGCTCTCCTGTTCCGACCCTGCCGCTTACCGGATACCTGT
CCGCCTTTCTCCCTTCGGGAAGCGTGGCGCTTTCTCATAGCTCACGCTGTAGGTATCTCAGTTCGGTGTA
GGTCGTTCGCTCCAAGCTGGGCTGTGTGCACGAACCCCCCGTTCAGCCCGACCGCTGCGCCTTATCCGGT
AACTATCGTCTTGAGTCCAACCCGGTAAGACACGACTTATCGCCACTGGCAGCAGCCACTGGTAACAGGA
TTAGCAGAGCGAGGTATGTAGGCGGTGCTACAGAGTTCTTGAAGTGGTGGCCTAACTACGGCTACACTAG
AAGAACAGTATTTGGTATCTGCGCTCTGCTGAAGCCAGTTACCTTCGGAAAAAGAGTTGGTAGCTCTTGA
TCCGGCAAACAAACCACCGCTGGTAGCGGTGGTTTTTTTGTTTGCAAGCAGCAGATTACGCGCAGAAAAA
AAGGATCTCAAGAAGATCCTTTGATCTTTTCTACGGGGTCTGACGCTCAGTGGAACGAAAACTCACGTTA
AGGGATTTTGGTCATGAGATTATCAAAAAGGATCTTCACCTAGATCCTTTTAAATTAAAAATGAAGTTTT
AAATCAATCTAAAGTATATATGAGTAAACTTGGTCTGACAGTTACCAATGCTTAATCAGTGAGGCACCTA
TCTCAGCGATCTGTCTATTTCGTTCATCCATAGTTGCCTGACTCCCCGTCGTGTAGATAACTACGATACG
GGAGGGCTTACCATCTGGCCCCAGTGCTGCAATGATACCGCGAGAACCACGCTCACCGGCTCCAGATTTA
TCAGCAATAAACCAGCCAGCCGGAAGGGCCGAGCGCAGAAGTGGTCCTGCAACTTTATCCGCCTCCATCC
AGTCTATTAATTGTTGCCGGGAAGCTAGAGTAAGTAGTTCGCCAGTTAATAGTTTGCGCAACGTTGTTGC
CATTGCTACAGGCATCGTGGTGTCACGCTCGTCGTTTGGTATGGCTTCATTCAGCTCCGGTTCCCAACGA
TCAAGGCGAGTTACATGATCCCCCATGTTGTGCAAAAAAGCGGTTAGCTCCTTCGGTCCTCCGATCGTTG
TCAGAAGTAAGTTGGCCGCAGTGTTATCACTCATGGTTATGGCAGCACTGCATAATTCTCTTACTGTCAT
GCCATCCGTAAGATGCTTTTCTGTGACTGGTGAGTACTCAACCAAGTCATTCTGAGAATAGTGTATGCGG
CGACCGAGTTGCTCTTGCCCGGCGTCAATACGGGATAATACCGCGCCACATAGCAGAACTTTAAAAGTGC
TCATCATTGGAAAACGTTCTTCGGGGCGAAAACTCTCAAGGATCTTACCGCTGTTGAGATCCAGTTCGAT
GTAACCCACTCGTGCACCCAACTGATCTTCAGCATCTTTTACTTTCACCAGCGTTTCTGGGTGAGCAAAA
ACAGGAAGGCAAAATGCCGCAAAAAAGGGAATAAGGGCGACACGGAAATGTTGAATACTCATACTCTTCC
TTTTTCAATATTATTGAAGCATTTATCAAGGTTATTGTCTCATGAGCGGATACATATTTGAATGTATTTA
GAAAAATAAACAAATAGGGGTTCCGCGCACGAATTGGCCAGCGCTGCCATTTTTGGGGTGAGGCCGTTCG
CGGCCGAGGGGCGCAGCCCCTGGGGGGATGGGAGGCCCGCGTTAGCGGGCCGGGAGGGTTCGAGAAGGGG
GGGCACCCCCCTTCGGCGTGCGCGGTCACGCGCACAGGGCGCAGCCCTGGTTAAAAACAAGGTTTATAAA
TATTGGTTTAAAAGCAGGTTAAAAGACAGGTTAGCGGTGGCCGAAAAACGGGCGGAAACCCTTGCAAATG
CTGGATTTTCTGCCTGTGGACAGCCCCTCAAATGTCAATAGGTGCGCCCCTCATCTGTCAGCACTCTGCC
CCTCAAGTGTCAAGGATCGCGCCCCTCATCTGTCAGTAGTCGCGCCCCTCAAGTGTCAATACCGCAGGGC
ACTTATCCCCAGGCTTGTCCACATCATCTGTGGGAAACTCGCGTAAAATCAGGCGTTTTCGCCGATTTGC
GAGGCTGGCCAGCTCCACGTCGCCGGCCGAAATCGAGCCTGCCCCTCATCTGTCAACGCCGCGCCGGGTG
AGTCGGCCCCTCAAGTGTCAACGTCCGCCCCTCATCTGTCAGTGAGGGCCAAGTTTTCCGCGAGGTATCC
ACAACGCCGGCGGCCGCGGTGTCTCGCACACGGCTTCGACGGCGTTTCTGGCGCGTTTGCAGGGCCATAG
ACGGCCGCCAGCCCAGCGGCGAGGGCAACCAGCCCGGTGAGCGTCGCAAAGGAGATCCTGATCTGACTGA
TGGGCTGCCTGTATCGAGTGGTGATTTTGTGCCGAGCTGCCGGTCGGGGAGCTGTTGGCTGGCTGGTGGC
AGGATATATTGTGGTGTAAACAAATTGACGCTTAGACAACTTAATAACACATTGCGGACGTTTTTAATGT
ACTGGGGTGGATGCAGTGGGCCCCACT
Features (pLannotate 1.2.2; 17 found; start..end, strand, type, name):
    245..261     +  promoter       AtU6 promoter (fragment): consensus promoter from the three Arabidopsis U6 snRNA genes (Waibel and Filipowicz, 1990; Nekrasov et al., 2013)
    324..347     +  misc_RNA       sTRSV HHRz (fragment): hammerhead ribozyme from the tobacco ringspot virus satellite RNA (Khvorova et al., 2003)
    387..476     +  CDS            lacI (fragment): lac repressor; lacI; The lac repressor binds to the lac operator to inhibit transcription in E. coli. This inhibition can be relieved by adding lactose or isopropyl-β-D-thiogalactopyranoside (IPTG).
    489..510     +  protein_bind   CAP binding site: CAP binding activates transcription in the presence of cAMP. E. coli catabolite activator protein
    525..555     +  promoter       lac promoter: promoter for the E. coli lac operon
    563..579     +  protein_bind   lac operator: The lac repressor binds to the lac operator to inhibit transcription in E. coli. This inhibition can be relieved by adding lactose or isopropyl-β-D-thiogalactopyranoside (IPTG). lac repressor encoded by lacI
    615..1289    +  CDS            mRFP1: mRFP1 is a basic (constitutively fluorescent) red fluorescent protein published in 2002, derived from Discosoma sp.. It is reported to be a somewhat slowly-maturing monomer with low acid sensitivity.
   1337..1408    +  terminator     rrnB T1 terminator: transcription terminator T1 from the E. coli rrnB gene
   1424..1451    +  terminator     T7Te terminator: phage T7 early transcription terminator
   1679..1703    +  misc_feature   RB T-DNA repeat: right border repeat from nopaline C58 T-DNA
   1815..1835    -  CDS            TetR (fragment): tetracycline resistance regulatory protein; tetR
   1862..3007    -  CDS            trfA: TRFA_ECOLX - Experimental evidence at protein level: Swiss-Prot protein existence level 1. Also involved in plasmid copy number control, promoting intermolecular coupling of protein bound iterons at oriV, which inhibits replication initiation. From Escherichia coli.
   3343..3931    -  rep_origin     ori: high-copy-number ColE1/pMB1/pBR322/pUC origin of replication
   4102..4962    -  CDS            AmpR: β-lactamase; bla; confers resistance to ampicillin, carbenicillin, and related antibiotics
   4963..5067    -  promoter       AmpR promoter: bla
   5154..5785    -  rep_origin     oriV: incP origin of replication
   5877..5901    +  misc_feature   LB T-DNA repeat: left border repeat from nopaline C58 T-DNA
