[The description below was written by a language model from this plasmid's Addgene catalogue record and pLannotate feature annotations shown in this document.]
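Description:
pICSL1P1_crU626 is a plant CRISPR guide-expression plasmid of about 6 kb, intended for producing LbCas12a (Lachnospiraceae bacterium Cas12a) crRNAs in dicot species. The depositor describes it as a "Level 1 position 1" module, terminology typical of hierarchical modular (Golden Gate/MoClo-style) assembly, although the record does not name the backbone or the cloning sites. The backbone carries a high-copy ColE1/pUC-type origin and an ampicillin resistance gene (AmpR with its own promoter) for propagation and selection in E. coli. It also carries the broad-host-range IncP oriV with its trfA replication initiator. Left and right border repeats from nopaline C58 T-DNA flank the cargo region, giving a binary-type architecture compatible with Agrobacterium hosts. No plant selectable marker appears in the feature table.

The roughly 1.6 kb insert is catalogued as an LbCas12a guide scaffold under the Arabidopsis U6-26 promoter and terminator, with flanking ribozymes. The annotation detects only short fragments of an AtU6 promoter and of a tobacco ringspot virus satellite hammerhead ribozyme; the second ribozyme and the scaffold itself are not annotated. Self-cleaving ribozymes on either side of a guide typically trim the transcript to defined crRNA ends. Between these elements sits a bacterial mRFP1 cassette with a CAP binding site, lac promoter and operator, followed by the rrnB T1 and T7Te terminators. This most likely acts as a visual dropout marker that is replaced when the user inserts a spacer, since the plasmid is supplied without a guide, though the record does not say so explicitly. The associated work concerns targeted mutagenesis in Brassica crops, where the completed guide unit would be combined with a Cas12a expression module.
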