Addgene plasmid #191776: pICSL1P1_crU626
Purpose: Cas12a guide expression in dicots
Depositing lab: Wendy Harwood. Depositing organization: John Innes Centre. Publication: Efficient Targeted Mutagenesis in Brassica Crops Using CRISPR/Cas Systems. Lawrenson T, Youles M, Chhetry M, Clarke M, Harwood W, Hundleby P. Methods Mol Biol. 2023;2653:253-271. doi: 10.1007/978-1-0716-3131-7_16. PubMed 36995631.
Backbone
  Vector backbone: n/a
  Backbone size w/o insert (bp): 4372
  Vector type: Plant Expression, CRISPR
Growth in bacteria
  Bacterial resistance: Ampicillin, 100 μg/mL
  Growth temperature: 37°C
  Growth strain: DH5alpha
  Copy number: High Copy
Gene/Insert
  Gene/Insert name: LbCas12a guide scaffold with AtU626 promoter/terminator & flanking ribozymes (alt name: gRNA to be added by user)
  Species: Lachnospiraceae bacterium
  Insert size (bp): 1605
  Cloning method: Restriction Enzyme; 5′ cloning site unknown (unknown if destroyed)
Resource information
  A portion of this plasmid was derived from a plasmid made by: Made by Mark Youles
Terms and licenses: Academic/Nonprofit Terms; Industry Terms: Not Available to Industry
Depositor comments: User inserts own guide. Level 1 position 1
How to cite: pICSL1P1_crU626 was a gift from Wendy Harwood (Addgene plasmid # 191776 ; http://n2t.net/addgene:191776 ; RRID:Addgene_191776)
